Addgene plasmid #66149: pCVD404
Purpose: to make a probe to detect Heat stable enterotoxin gene (porcine)
Depositing lab: James Kaper. Depositing organization: University of Maryland, Baltimore. Publication: Evaluation of a nonisotopically labeled oligonucleotide probe to detect the heat-stable enterotoxin gene of Escherichia coli by the DNA colony hybridization test. Nishibuchi M, Arita M, Honda T, Miwatani T. J Clin Microbiol. 1988 Apr;26(4):784-6. PubMed 3284902.
Backbone
  Vector backbone: pBR325
  Backbone manufacturer: Amersham
  Backbone size w/o insert (bp): 5996
  Vector type: cloning vector
Growth in bacteria
  Bacterial resistance: Chloramphenicol, 25 μg/mL
  Growth temperature: 37°C
  Growth strain: DH5alpha
  Copy number: Unknown
Gene/Insert
  Gene/Insert name: STp (alt names: est (porcine); Heat stable enterotoxin gene (porcine))
  Insert size (bp): 157
  Promoter: none
  Cloning method: Restriction Enzyme; 5′ cloning site PstI (not destroyed); 3′ cloning site PstI (not destroyed)
  Sequencing primers: 5′ pBR322ori-3
Terms and licenses: Academic/Nonprofit Terms; Industry Terms: Not Available to Industry
Depositor comments: Contains the E. coli STp gene probe (157 bp) cloned on PstI linkers into pBR325 Heat stable enterotoxin gene (porcine)
How to cite: pCVD404 was a gift from James Kaper (Addgene plasmid # 66149 ; http://n2t.net/addgene:66149 ; RRID:Addgene_66149)
