[The description below was written by a language model from this plasmid's Addgene catalogue record.]
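Description:
pCVD404 is a simple bacterial cloning plasmid built on the pBR325 backbone (about 6 kb without insert), a classical E. coli vector derived from pBR322. It is propagated in standard laboratory E. coli and selected with chloramphenicol; the record lists the copy number as unknown and includes no feature table, so the origin of replication and the status of any other backbone markers are not documented here. In pBR325 the PstI site generally lies within the ampicillin resistance gene, which would fit with chloramphenicol being the marker listed for selection, but the record does not state this explicitly.

The payload is a 157 bp fragment of the E. coli heat-stable enterotoxin gene of the porcine type (STp, also called est), inserted on PstI linkers into the PstI site. Both flanking PstI sites are retained, so the fragment can be released intact by a single PstI digest. No promoter is associated with the insert, and the plasmid is not intended for expression of the toxin; the short fragment serves purely as a hybridization target sequence.

The stated purpose is to provide a source of probe DNA for detecting the porcine heat-stable enterotoxin gene. The excised fragment can be labelled and used in DNA hybridization assays, such as colony hybridization, to identify enterotoxigenic E. coli isolates carrying the STp gene, the context in which the associated publication evaluated detection methods for this toxin gene.
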