>Addgene plasmid #66149 | pCVD404 | addgene partial sequence | sequence record 117819 | pBR322ori-3 5'-tttgtttgcaagcagcagat-3'
GGATTTTGGTCATGAGATTATCAAAAAGGATCTTCACCTAGATCCTTTTAAATTAAAAATGAAGTTTTAA
ATCAATCTAAAGTATATATGAGTAAACTTGGTCTGACAGTTACCAATGCTTAATCAGTGAGGCACCTATC
TCAGCGATCTGTCTATTTCGTTCATCCATAGTTGCCTGACTCCCCGTCGTGTAGATAACTACGATACGGG
AGGGCTTACCATCTGGCCCCAGTGCTGCAATGATACCGCGAGACCCACGCTCACCGGCTCCAGATTTATC
AGCAATAAACCAGCCAGCCGGAAGGGCCGAGCGCAGAAGTGGTCCTGCAACTTTATCCGGGCCTGCAGGA
TTCCCTCTATGCTTTTTAATAACATCCAGCACAGGCAGGATTACAACAAAGTTCACAGCAGTAAAATGTG
TTGTTCATATTTTCTGATTTTTTTTCACTGTTGTTTTTTACAACATCTCACTTTTTAGTCTCTAATG
