>Addgene plasmid #66149 | pCVD404 | addgene partial sequence | sequence record 117834 | CAT_int 5'-tcccaatggcatcgtaaag-3'
GCTCAATGTACCTATAACCAGACCGTTCAGCTGGATATTACGGCCTTTTTAAAGACCGTAAAGAAAAATA
AGCACAAGTTTTATCCGGCCTTTATTCACATTCTTGCCCGCCTGATGAATGCTCATCCGGAATTCCGTAT
GGCAATGAAAGACGGTGAGCTGGTGATATGGGATAGTGTTCACCCTTGTTACACCGTTTTCCATGAGCAA
ACTGAAACGTTTTCATCGCTCTGGAGTGAATACCACGACGATTTCCGGCAGTTTCTACACATATATTCGC
AAGATGTGGCGTGTTACGGTGAAAACCTGGCCTATTTCCCTAAAGGGTTTATTGAGAATATGTTTTTCGT
CTCAGCCAATCCCTGGGTGAGTTTCACCAGTTTTGATTTAAACGTGGCCAATATGGACAACTTCTTCGCC
CCCGTTTTCACCATGGGCAAATATTATACGCAAGGCGACAAGGTGCTGATGCCGCTGGCGATTCAGGTTC
ATCATGCCGTTTGTGATGGCTTCCATGTCGGCAGAATGCTTAATGAATTACAACAGTACTGCGATGAGTG
GCAGGGCGGGGCGTAATTTTTTTAAGGCAGTTATTGGTGCCCTTAAACGCCTGGTTGCTACGCCTGAATA
AGTGATAATAAGCGGATGAATGGCAGAAATTCGAAAGCAAATTCGACCCGGTCGTCGGTTCAGGGCAGGG
TCGTTAAATAGCCGCTTATGTCTATTGCTGGTTTACCGGTTTATTGACTACCGGAAGCAGTGTGACCGTG
TGCTTCTCAAATGCCTGAGGCCAGTTTGCTCAGGCTCTCCCCGTGGAGGTAATAATTGACGATATGATCA
TT
